>Addgene plasmid #164218 | EF1a-mEmerald-CAPRIN1 | addgene full sequence | sequence record 335438 | Addgene NGS Result
TTAATTGAAGAATCGCAAAACCAGCAAGAAAAGAATGAACAAGAATTATTGGAATTAGATAAATGGGCAA
GTTTGTGGAATTGGTTTAACATAACAAATTGGCTGTGGTATATAAAATTATTCATAATGATAGTAGGAGG
CTTGGTAGGTTTAAGAATAGTTTTTGCTGTACTTTCTATAGTGAATAGAGTTAGGCAGGGATATTCACCA
TTATCGTTTCAGACCCACCTCCCAACCCCGAGGGGACCCGACAGGCCCGAAGGAATAGAAGAAGAAGGTG
GAGAGAGAGACAGAGACAGATCCATTCGATTAGTGAACGGATCGGCACTGCGTGCGCCAATTCTGCAGAC
AAATGGCAGTATTCATCCACAATTTTAAAAGAAAAGGGGGGATTGGGGGGTACAGTGCAGGGGAAAGAAT
AGTAGACATAATAGCAACAGACATACAAACTAAAGAATTACAAAAACAAATTACAAAAATTCAAAATTTT
CGGGTTTATTACAGGGACAGCAGAGATCCAGTTTGGTTAGTACCGGGCCCGCTCTAGACGAAAGTGTCTT
ACCGGAACCTGAATGCAGTCTCTCGGAGGGCGAAGAATCCTGCAGGCTCGAGGCGGCCGCGTGGATAACC
GTATTACCGCCATGCATGTGCCCGTCAGTGGGCAGAGCGCACATCGCCCACAGTCCCCGAGAAGTTGGGG
GGAGGGGTCGGCAATTGAACCGGTGCCTAGAGAAGGTGGCGCGGGGTAAACTGGGAAAGTGATGTCGTGT
ACTGGCTCCGCCTTTTTCCCGAGGGTGGGGGAGAACCGTATATAAGTGCAGTAGTCGCCGTGAACGTTCT
TTTTCGCAACGGGTTTGCCGCCAGAACACAGGTAAGTGCCGTGTGTGGTTCCCGCGGGCCTGGCCTCTTT
ACGGGTTATGGCCCTTGCGTGCCTTGAATTACTTCCACCTGGCTGCAGTACGTGATTCTTGATCCCGAGC
TTCGGGTTGGAAGTGGGTGGGAGAGTTCGAGGCCTTGCGCTTAAGGAGCCCCTTCGCCTCGTGCTTGAGT
TGAGGCCTGGCCTGGGCGCTGGGGCCGCCGCGTGCGAATCTGGTGGCACCTTCGCGCCTGTCTCGCTGCT
TTCGATAAGTCTCTAGCCATTTAAAATTTTTGATGACCTGCTGCGACGCTTTTTTTCTGGCAAGATAGTC
TTGTAAATGCGGGCCAAGATCTGCACACTGGTATTTCGGTTTTTGGGGCCGCGGGCGGCGACGGGGCCCG
TGCGTCCCAGCGCACATGTTCGGCGAGGCGGGGCCTGCGAGCGCGGCCACCGAGAATCGGACGGGGGTAG
TCTCAAGCTGGCCGGCCTGCTCTGGTGCCTGGCCTCGCGCCGCCGTGTATCGCCCCGCCCTGGGCGGCAA
GGCTGGCCCGGTCGGCACCAGTTGCGTGAGCGGAAAGATGGCCGCTTCCCGGCCCTGCTGCAGGGAGCTC
AAAATGGAGGACGCGGCGCTCGGGAGAGCGGGCGGGTGAGTCACCCACACAAAGGAAAAGGGCCTTTCCG
TCCTCAGCCGTCGCTTCATGTGACTCCACGGAGTACCGGGCGCCGTCCAGGCACCTCGATTAGTTCTCGC
GCTTTTGGAGTACGTCGTCTTTAGGTTGGGGGGAGGGGTTTTATGCGATGGAGTTTCCCCACACTGAGTG
GGTGGAGACTGAAGTTAGGCCAGCTTGGCACTTGATGTAATTCTCCTTGGAATTTGCCCTTTTTGAGTTT
GGATCTTGGTTCATTCTCAAGCCTCAGACAGTGGTTCAAAGTTTTTTTCTTCCATTTCAGGTGTCGTGAG
CTAGCCCACCATGGTGAGCAAGGGCGAGGAGCTGTTCACCGGGGTGGTGCCCATCCTGGTCGAGCTGGAC
GGCGACGTAAACGGCCACAAGTTCAGCGTGTCCGGCGAGGGCGAGGGCGATGCCACCTACGGCAAGCTGA
CCCTGAAGTTCATCTGCACCACCGGCAAGCTGCCCGTGCCCTGGCCCACCCTCGTGACCACCTTGACCTA
CGGCGTGCAGTGCTTCGCCCGCTACCCCGACCACATGAAGCAGCACGACTTCTTCAAGTCCGCCATGCCC
GAAGGCTACGTCCAGGAGCGCACCATCTTCTTCAAGGACGACGGCAACTACAAGACCCGCGCCGAGGTGA
AGTTCGAGGGCGACACCCTGGTGAACCGCATCGAGCTGAAGGGCATCGACTTCAAGGAGGACGGCAACAT
CCTGGGGCACAAGCTGGAGTACAACTACAACAGCCACAAGGTCTATATCACCGCCGACAAGCAGAAGAAC
GGCATCAAGGTGAACTTCAAGACCCGCCACAACATCGAGGACGGCAGCGTGCAGCTCGCCGACCACTACC
AGCAGAACACCCCCATCGGCGACGGCCCCGTGCTGCTGCCCGACAACCACTACCTGAGCACCCAGTCCAA
GCTGAGCAAAGACCCCAACGAGAAGCGCGATCACATGGTCCTGCTGGAGTTCGTGACCGCCGCCGGGATC
ACTCTCGGCATGGACGAGCTGTACAAGGGTGACCCACCGGTTGCTACTGGAGGAGGAGGTTCTGGAGGTG
GTGGAAGTGGTGGCGGAGGTAGTATGCCATCTGCTACCTCTCATAGTGGTAGTGGAAGTAAGTCATCAGG
ACCACCACCTCCATCAGGTTCATCTGGTAGTGAAGCAGCTGCAGGAGCAGGCGCTGCAGCTCCTGCTTCT
CAACACCCAGCAACCGGAACTGGAGCTGTCCAGACCGAGGCCATGAAGCAGATTCTCGGGGTGATCGACA
AGAAACTTCGGAACCTGGAGAAGAAAAAGGGTAAGCTTGATGATTACCAGGAACGAATGAACAAAGGGGA
AAGGCTTAATCAAGATCAGCTGGATGCCGTTTCTAAGTACCAGGAAGTCACAAATAATTTGGAGTTTGCA
AAAGAATTACAGAGGAGTTTCATGGCACTAAGTCAAGATATTCAGAAAACAATAAAGAAGACAGCACGTC
GGGAGCAGCTTATGAGAGAAGAAGCTGAACAGAAACGTTTAAAAACTGTACTTGAGCTACAGTATGTTTT
GGACAAATTGGGAGATGATGAAGTGCGGACTGACCTGAAACAAGGTTTGAATGGAGTGCCAATATTGTCC
GAAGAGGAGTTGTCATTGTTGGATGAATTCTATAAGCTAGTAGACCCTGAACGGGACATGAGCTTGAGGT
TGAATGAACAGTATGAACATGCCTCCATTCACCTGTGGGACCTGCTGGAAGGGAAGGAAAAACCTGTATG
TGGAACCACCTATAAAGTTCTAAAGGAAATTGTTGAGCGTGTTTTTCAGTCAAACTACTTTGACAGCACC
CACAACCACCAGAATGGGCTGTGTGAGGAAGAAGAGGCAGCCTCAGCACCTGCAGTTGAAGACCAGGTAC
CTGAAGCTGAACCTGAGCCAGCAGAAGAGTACACTGAGCAAAGTGAAGTTGAATCAACAGAGTATGTAAA
TAGACAGTTCATGGCAGAAACACAGTTCACCAGTGGTGAAAAGGAGCAGGTAGATGAGTGGACAGTTGAA
ACGGTTGAGGTGGTAAATTCACTCCAGCAGCAACCTCAGGCTGCATCCCCTTCAGTACCAGAGCCCCACT
CTTTGACTCCAGTGGCTCAGGCAGATCCCCTTGTGAGAAGACAGCGAGTACAAGACCTTATGGCACAAAT
GCAGGGTCCCTATAATTTCATACAGGATTCAATGCTGGATTTTGAAAATCAGACACTTGATCCTGCCATT
GTATCTGCACAGCCTATGAATCCAACACAAAACATGGACATGCCCCAGCTGGTTTGCCCTCCAGTTCATT
CTGAATCTAGACTTGCTCAGCCTAATCAAGTTCCTGTACAACCAGAAGCGACACAGGTTCCTTTGGTATC
ATCCACAAGTGAGGGGTACACAGCATCTCAACCCTTGTACCAGCCTTCTCATGCTACAGAGCAACGACCA
CAGAAGGAACCAATTGATCAGATTCAGGCAACAATCTCTTTAAATACAGACCAGACTACAGCATCATCAT
CCCTTCCTGCTGCGTCTCAGCCTCAAGTATTTCAGGCTGGGACAAGCAAACCTTTACATAGCAGTGGAAT
CAATGTAAATGCAGCTCCATTCCAATCCATGCAAACGGTGTTCAATATGAATGCCCCAGTTCCTCCTGTT
AATGAACCAGAAACTTTAAAACAGCAAAATCAGTACCAGGCCAGTTATAACCAGAGCTTTTCTAGTCAGC
CTCACCAAGTAGAACAAACAGAGCTTCAGCAAGAACAGCTTCAAACAGTGGTTGGCACTTACCATGGTTC
CCCAGACCAGTCCCATCAAGTGACTGGTAACCACCAGCAGCCTCCTCAGCAGAACACTGGATTTCCACGT
AGCAATCAGCCCTATTACAATAGTCGTGGTGTGTCTCGTGGAGGCTCCCGTGGTGCTAGAGGCTTGATGA
ATGGATACCGGGGCCCTGCCAATGGATTCAGAGGAGGATATGATGGTTACCGCCCTTCATTCTCTAACAC
TCCAAACAGTGGTTATACACAGTCTCAGTTCAGTGCTCCCCGGGATTACTCTGGCTATCAACGGGATGGA
TATCAGCAGAATTTCAAGCGAGGCTCTGGGCAGAGTGGACCACGGGGAGCACCACGAGGTCGTGGAGGTC
CACCAAGACCTAACAGAGGTATGCCACAAATGAACACTCAGCAAGTGAATTGAGAATTCGTCGAGGGACC
TAATAACTTCGTATAGCATACATTATACGAAGTTATACATGTTTAAGGGTTCCGGTTCCACTAGGTACAA
TTCGATATCAAGCTTATCGATAATCAACCTCTGGATTACAAAATTTGTGAAAGATTGACTGGTATTCTTA
ACTATGTTGCTCCTTTTACGCTATGTGGATACGCTGCTTTAATGCCTTTGTATCATGCTATTGCTTCCCG
TATGGCTTTCATTTTCTCCTCCTTGTATAAATCCTGGTTGCTGTCTCTTTATGAGGAGTTGTGGCCCGTT
GTCAGGCAACGTGGCGTGGTGTGCACTGTGTTTGCTGACGCAACCCCCACTGGTTGGGGCATTGCCACCA
CCTGTCAGCTCCTTTCCGGGACTTTCGCTTTCCCCCTCCCTATTGCCACGGCGGAACTCATCGCCGCCTG
CCTTGCCCGCTGCTGGACAGGGGCTCGGCTGTTGGGCACTGACAATTCCGTGGTGTTGTCGGGGAAATCA
TCGTCCTTTCCTTGGCTGCTCGCCTGTGTTGCCACCTGGATTCTGCGCGGGACGTCCTTCTGCTACGTCC
CTTCGGCCCTCAATCCAGCGGACCTTCCTTCCCGCGGCCTGCTGCCGGCTCTGCGGCCTCTTCCGCGTCT
TCGCCTTCGCCCTCAGACGAGTCGGATCTCCCTTTGGGCCGCCTCCCCGCATCGATACCGTCGACCTCGA
TCGAGACCTAGAAAAACATGGAGCAATCACAAGTAGCAATACAGCAGCTACCAATGCTGATTGTGCCTGG
CTAGAAGCACAAGAGGAGGAGGAGGTGGGTTTTCCAGTCACACCTCAGGTACCTTTAAGACCAATGACTT
ACAAGGCAGCTGTAGATCTTAGCCACTTTTTAAAAGAAAAGGGGGGACTGGAAGGGCTAATTCACTCCCA
ACGAAGACAAGATATCCTTGATCTGTGGATCTACCACACACAAGGCTACTTCCCTGATTGGCAGAACTAC
ACACCAGGGCCAGGGATCAGATATCCACTGACCTTTGGATGGTGCTACAAGCTAGTACCAGTTGAGCAAG
AGAAGGTAGAAGAAGCCAATGAAGGAGAGAACACCCGCTTGTTACACCCTGTGAGCCTGCATGGGATGGA
TGACCCGGAGAGAGAAGTATTAGAGTGGAGGTTTGACAGCCGCCTAGCATTTCATCACATGGCCCGAGAG
CTGCATCCGGACTGTACTGGGTCTCTCTGGTTAGACCAGATCTGAGCCTGGGAGCTCTCTGGCTAACTAG
GGAACCCACTGCTTAAGCCTCAATAAAGCTTGCCTTGAGTGCTTCAAGTAGTGTGTGCCCGTCTGTTGTG
TGACTCTGGTAACTAGAGATCCCTCAGACCCTTTTAGTCAGTGTGGAAAATCTCTAGCAGCATGTGAGCA
AAAGGCCAGCAAAAGGCCAGGAACCGTAAAAAGGCCGCGTTGCTGGCGTTTTTCCATAGGCTCCGCCCCC
CTGACGAGCATCACAAAAATCGACGCTCAAGTCAGAGGTGGCGAAACCCGACAGGACTATAAAGATACCA
GGCGTTTCCCCCTGGAAGCTCCCTCGTGCGCTCTCCTGTTCCGACCCTGCCGCTTACCGGATACCTGTCC
GCCTTTCTCCCTTCGGGAAGCGTGGCGCTTTCTCATAGCTCACGCTGTAGGTATCTCAGTTCGGTGTAGG
TCGTTCGCTCCAAGCTGGGCTGTGTGCACGAACCCCCCGTTCAGCCCGACCGCTGCGCCTTATCCGGTAA
CTATCGTCTTGAGTCCAACCCGGTAAGACACGACTTATCGCCACTGGCAGCAGCCACTGGTAACAGGATT
AGCAGAGCGAGGTATGTAGGCGGTGCTACAGAGTTCTTGAAGTGGTGGCCTAACTACGGCTACACTAGAA
GAACAGTATTTGGTATCTGCGCTCTGCTGAAGCCAGTTACCTTCGGAAAAAGAGTTGGTAGCTCTTGATC
CGGCAAACAAACCACCGCTGGTAGCGGTGGTTTTTTTGTTTGCAAGCAGCAGATTACGCGCAGAAAAAAA
GGATCTCAAGAAGATCCTTTGATCTTTTCTACGGGGTCTGACGCTCAGTGGAACGAAAACTCACGTTAAG
GGATTTTGGTCATGAGATTATCAAAAAGGATCTTCACCTAGATCCTTTTAAATTAAAAATGAAGTTTTAA
ATCAATCTAAAGTATATATGAGTAAACTTGGTCTGACAGTTACCAATGCTTAATCAGTGAGGCACCTATC
TCAGCGATCTGTCTATTTCGTTCATCCATAGTTGCCTGACTCCCCGTCGTGTAGATAACTACGATACGGG
AGGGCTTACCATCTGGCCCCAGTGCTGCAATGATACCGCGAGACCCACGCTCACCGGCTCCAGATTTATC
AGCAATAAACCAGCCAGCCGGAAGGGCCGAGCGCAGAAGTGGTCCTGCAACTTTATCCGCCTCCATCCAG
TCTATTAATTGTTGCCGGGAAGCTAGAGTAAGTAGTTCGCCAGTTAATAGTTTGCGCAACGTTGTTGCCA
TTGCTACAGGCATCGTGGTGTCACGCTCGTCGTTTGGTATGGCTTCATTCAGCTCCGGTTCCCAACGATC
AAGGCGAGTTACATGATCCCCCATGTTGTGCAAAAAAGCGGTTAGCTCCTTCGGTCCTCCGATCGTTGTC
AGAAGTAAGTTGGCCGCAGTGTTATCACTCATGGTTATGGCAGCACTGCATAATTCTCTTACTGTCATGC
CATCCGTAAGATGCTTTTCTGTGACTGGTGAGTACTCAACCAAGTCATTCTGAGAATAGTGTATGCGGCG
ACCGAGTTGCTCTTGCCCGGCGTCAATACGGGATAATACCGCGCCACATAGCAGAACTTTAAAAGTGCTC
ATCATTGGAAAACGTTCTTCGGGGCGAAAACTCTCAAGGATCTTACCGCTGTTGAGATCCAGTTCGATGT
AACCCACTCGTGCACCCAACTGATCTTCAGCATCTTTTACTTTCACCAGCGTTTCTGGGTGAGCAAAAAC
AGGAAGGCAAAATGCCGCAAAAAAGGGAATAAGGGCGACACGGAAATGTTGAATACTCATACTCTTCCTT
TTTCAATATTATTGAAGCATTTATCAGGGTTATTGTCTCATGAGCGGATACATATTTGAATGTATTTAGA
AAAATAAACAAATAGGGGTTCCGCGCACATTTCCCCGAAAAGTGCCACCTGACGTCGACGGATCGGGAGA
TCTCCCGATCCCCTATGGTGCACTCTCAGTACAATCTGCTCTGATGCCGCATAGTTAAGCCAGTATCTGC
TCCCTGCTTGTGTGTTGGAGGTCGCTGAGTAGTGCGCGAGCAAAATTTAAGCTACAACAAGGCAAGGCTT
GACCGACAATTGCATGAAGAATCTGCTTAGGGTTAGGCGTTTTGCGCTGCTTCGCGATGTACGGGCCAGA
TATACGCGTTGACATTGATTATTGACTAGTTATTAATAGTAATCAATTACGGGGTCATTAGTTCATAGCC
CATATATGGAGTTCCGCGTTACATAACTTACGGTAAATGGCCCGCCTGGCTGACCGCCCAACGACCCCCG
CCCATTGACGTCAATAATGACGTATGTTCCCATAGTAACGCCAATAGGGACTTTCCATTGACGTCAATGG
GTGGAGTATTTACGGTAAACTGCCCACTTGGCAGTACATCAAGTGTATCATATGCCAAGTACGCCCCCTA
TTGACGTCAATGACGGTAAATGGCCCGCCTGGCATTATGCCCAGTACATGACCTTATGGGACTTTCCTAC
TTGGCAGTACATCTACGTATTAGTCATCGCTATTACCATGGTGATGCGGTTTTGGCAGTACATCAATGGG
CGTGGATAGCGGTTTGACTCACGGGGATTTCCAAGTCTCCACCCCATTGACGTCAATGGGAGTTTGTTTT
GGCACCAAAATCAACGGGACTTTCCAAAATGTCGTAACAACTCCGCCCCATTGACGCAAATGGGCGGTAG
GCGTGTACGGTGGGAGGTCTATATAAGCAGCGCGTTTTGCCTGTACTGGGTCTCTCTGGTTAGACCAGAT
CTGAGCCTGGGAGCTCTCTGGCTAACTAGGGAACCCACTGCTTAAGCCTCAATAAAGCTTGCCTTGAGTG
CTTCAAGTAGTGTGTGCCCGTCTGTTGTGTGACTCTGGTAACTAGAGATCCCTCAGACCCTTTTAGTCAG
TGTGGAAAATCTCTAGCAGTGGCGCCCGAACAGGGACTTGAAAGCGAAAGGGAAACCAGAGGAGCTCTCT
CGACGCAGGACTCGGCTTGCTGAAGCGCGCACGGCAAGAGGCGAGGGGCGGCGACTGGTGAGTACGCCAA
AAATTTTGACTAGCGGAGGCTAGAAGGAGAGAGATGGGTGCGAGAGCGTCAGTATTAAGCGGGGGAGAAT
TAGATCGCGATGGGAAAAAATTCGGTTAAGGCCAGGGGGAAAGAAAAAATATAAATTAAAACATATAGTA
TGGGCAAGCAGGGAGCTAGAACGATTCGCAGTTAATCCTGGCCTGTTAGAAACATCAGAAGGCTGTAGAC
AAATACTGGGACAGCTACAACCATCCCTTCAGACAGGATCAGAAGAACTTAGATCATTATATAATACAGT
AGCAACCCTCTATTGTGTGCATCAAAGGATAGAGATAAAAGACACCAAGGAAGCTTTAGACAAGATAGAG
GAAGAGCAAAACAAAAGTAAGACCACCGCACAGCAAGCGGCCGGCCGCTGATCTTCAGACCTGGAGGAGG
AGATATGAGGGACAATTGGAGAAGTGAATTATATAAATATAAAGTAGTAAAAATTGAACCATTAGGAGTA
GCACCCACCAAGGCAAAGAGAAGAGTGGTGCAGAGAGAAAAAAGAGCAGTGGGAATAGGAGCTTTGTTCC
TTGGGTTCTTGGGAGCAGCAGGAAGCACTATGGGCGCAGCGTCAATGACGCTGACGGTACAGGCCAGACA
ATTATTGTCTGGTATAGTGCAGCAGCAGAACAATTTGCTGAGGGCTATTGAGGCGCAACAGCATCTGTTG
CAACTCACAGTCTGGGGCATCAAGCAGCTCCAGGCAAGAATCCTGGCTGTGGAAAGATACCTAAAGGATC
AACAGCTCCTGGGGATTTGGGGTTGCTCTGGAAAACTCATTTGCACCACTGCTGTGCCTTGGAATGCTAG
TTGGAGTAATAAATCTCTGGAACAGATTTGGAATCACACGACCTGGATGGAGTGGGACAGAGAAATTAAC
AATTACACAAGCTTAATACTGAGAGATCCCCTCATAATTTCCCCAAAACGTAACCATGTGTGAATAGATT
TTGAGTAAGCAGGGTTGCAGCCACGAGTGAGTCTTCCCTTGTTATTGTGTAGCCAGAATGCCGCAAAACT
TCCATGCCTAAGCGAACTGTTGAGAGTACGTTTCGATTTCTGACTGTGTTAGCCTGGAAGTGCTTGTCCC
AACCTTGTTTCTGAGCATGAACGCCCGCAAGCCAACATGTTAGTTGAAGCATCAGGGCGATTAGCAGCAT
GATATCAAAACGCTCTGAGCTGCTCGTTCGGCTATGGCGTAGGCCTAGTCCGTAGGCAGGACTTTTCAAG
TCTCGGAAGGTTTCTTCAATCTGCATTCGCTTCGAATAGATATTAACAAGTTGTTTGGGTGTTCGAATTT
CAACAGGTAAGTTAGTTGCTAGAATCCATGGCTCCTTTGCCGACGCTGAGTAGATTTTAGGTGACGGGTG
GTGACAATGAGTCCGTGTCGAGCGCTGATTTTTTCGGCCTTTAGAGCGAGATTTATACAATAGAATTTGG
CATGAGATTGGATTGCTTTTAGTCAGCCTCTTATAGCCTAAAGTCTTTGAGTGACTAGATGACATATCAT
GTAAGTTGCTGATAGGTTTCCAGTTTTCCGCTCCTAGGTCTGCATATTGTACTTTTCCTCTTACTCGACT
TAACCAGTACCAACCCAGCTTCTCAACGGATTTATACCATGGCACTTTAAAGCCAGCATCACTGACAATG
AGCGGTGTGGTGTTACTCGGTAGAATGCTCGCAAGGTCGGCTAGAAATTGGTCATGAGCTTTCTTTGAAC
ATTGCTCTGAAAGCGGGAACGCTTTCTCATAAAGAGTAACAGAACGACCGTGTAGTGCGACTGAAGCTCG
CAATACCATAAGCCGTTTTTGCTCACGGATATCAGACCAGTCAACAAGTACAATGGGCATCGTATTGCCC
GAACAGATAAAGCTAGCATGCCAACGGTATACAGCGAGTCGCTCTTTGTGGAGGTGACGATTACCTAACA
ATCGGTCGATTCGTTTGATGTTATGTTTTGTTCTCGCTTTGGTTGGCAGGTTACGGCCAAGTTCGGTAAG
AGTGAGAGTTTTACAGTCAAGTAAGGCGTGGCAAGCCAACGTTAAGCTGTTGAGTCGTTTTAAGTGTAAT
TCGGGGCAGAATTGGTAAAGAGAGTCGTGTAAAATATCGAGTTCGCACATTTTGTTGTCTGATTATTGAT
TTTTGGCGAAACCATTTGATCATATGACAAGATGTGTATCTACCTTAACTTAATGATTTTGATAAAAATC
ATTAGGGGATTCATCAGAGCTTAATACACTCC
Features (pLannotate 1.2.2; 23 found; start..end, strand, type, name):
      4..210     +  CDS            env (fragment): ENV_HV2ST - Experimental evidence at protein level: Swiss-Prot protein existence level 1. The gp120-gp41 heterodimer allows rapid transcytosis of the virus through CD4 negative cells such as simple epithelial monolayers of the intestinal, rectal and endocervical epithelial barriers. Both gp120 and gp41 specifically recognize glycosphingolipids galactosyl- ceramide (GalCer) or 3' sulfo-galactosyl-ceramide (GalS) present in the lipid rafts structures of epithelial cells. Binding to these alternative receptors allows the rapid transcytosis of the virus through the epithelial cells. This transcyto
    223..323     +  CDS            Rev (fragment): human immunodeficiency virus 1 (HIV-1) Rev protein; rev; enhances nuclear export of unspliced and incompletely spliced viral mRNAs
    373..490     +  misc_feature   cPPT/CTS: central polypurine tract and central termination sequence of HIV-1
    648..1819    +  promoter       EF-1α promoter: strong constitutive promoter for human elongation factor EF-1α
   1831..2547    +  CDS            mEmerald: mEmerald is a basic (constitutively fluorescent) green fluorescent protein published in 1998, derived from Aequorea victoria. It is reported to be a very rapidly-maturing monomer with moderate acid sensitivity.
   2614..4740    +  CDS            CAPRIN1: CAPR1_HUMAN - Also known as GPIAP1, GPIP137, M11S1, RNG105. Experimental evidence at protein level: Swiss-Prot protein existence level 1. May regulate the transport and translation of mRNAs of proteins involved in synaptic plasticity in neurons and cell proliferation and migration in multiple cell types. Binds directly and selectively to MYC and CCND2 RNAs. In neuronal cells, directly binds to several mRNAs associated with RNA granules, including BDNF, CAMK2A, CREB1, MAP2, NTRK2 mRNAs, as well as to GRIN1 and KPNB1 mRNAs, but not to rRNAs. From Homo sapiens (Human).
   4763..4796    +  protein_bind   loxP: Cre-mediated recombination occurs in the 8-bp core sequence (GCATACAT). Cre recombinase
   4829..4852    +  misc_feature   MCS (fragment): pBluescript multiple cloning site
   4852..5440    +  misc_feature   WPRE: woodchuck hepatitis virus posttranscriptional regulatory element
   5441..5460    +  misc_feature   MCS (fragment): pBluescript multiple cloning site
   5462..5962    +  CDS            nef (fragment): NEF_HV1LA - Experimental evidence at protein level: Swiss-Prot protein existence level 1. Extracellular Nef protein targets CD4(+) T-lymphocytes for apoptosis by interacting with CXCR4 surface receptors. From Human immunodeficiency virus type 1 group M subtype B (isolate Lai) (HIV-1).
   5969..6149    +  LTR            5' LTR (truncated): truncated 5' long terminal repeat (LTR) from HIV-1
   6211..6799    -  rep_origin     ori: high-copy-number ColE1/pMB1/pBR322/pUC origin of replication
   6970..7830    -  CDS            AmpR: β-lactamase; bla; confers resistance to ampicillin, carbenicillin, and related antibiotics
   7831..7935    -  promoter       AmpR promoter: bla
   7994..8046    -  misc_feature   bom (fragment): basis of mobility region from pBR322
   8201..8580    +  enhancer       CMV enhancer: human cytomegalovirus immediate early enhancer
   8581..8780    +  promoter       CMV promoter: human cytomegalovirus (CMV) immediate early promoter
   8798..8978    +  LTR            5' LTR (truncated): truncated 5' long terminal repeat (LTR) from HIV-1
   9025..9150    +  misc_feature   HIV-1 Ψ: packaging signal of human immunodeficiency virus type 1
   9134..9472    +  CDS            HIV-1 gag (fragment): gag protein from human immunodeficiency virus 1; gag
   9647..9880    +  misc_feature   RRE: The Rev response element (RRE) of HIV-1 allows for Rev-dependent mRNA export from the nucleus to the cytoplasm.
  11242..11311   +  ncRNA          RNA-OUT: Accession: RF00240 - RNA-OUT
