[The description below was written by a language model from this plasmid's Addgene catalogue record and pLannotate feature annotations shown in this document.]
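Description:
EF1a-mEmerald-CAPRIN1 is an HIV-1-based lentiviral transfer plasmid of about 11.4 kb that expresses human CAPRIN1 fused at its N terminus to the green fluorescent protein mEmerald. The record does not name the parental backbone, but the feature table shows a typical third-generation-style layout. A CMV enhancer/promoter drives a truncated 5' LTR, followed by the Ψ packaging signal with a partial gag sequence, the Rev response element and the cPPT/CTS. A second truncated LTR annotation lies downstream of the cassette, preceded by a nef fragment, and forms the 3' end of the viral genome. Short env, Rev and gag fragments are residual HIV-1 sequence rather than functional genes, so packaging would depend on helper functions supplied in trans. In bacteria the plasmid is maintained through a ColE1/pUC-type origin and selected with ampicillin via the β-lactamase gene. The catalogue lists it as low copy and grown in a recombination-deficient strain, as is common for LTR-containing vectors.

Within the viral genome, the constitutive human EF-1α promoter drives the mEmerald coding sequence, which is joined through a short linker region to the 2127 bp CAPRIN1 open reading frame. A WPRE downstream of the insert enhances transcript expression. A single loxP site is annotated between CAPRIN1 and the WPRE; with no partner site detected, it appears to be a backbone remnant rather than part of a working recombination switch. No mammalian selection marker is annotated, so transduced cells would be identified by green fluorescence. CAPRIN1 is an RNA-binding protein associated with RNA granules, and the associated publication concerns long-distance transport of RNA granules on lysosomes, so the construct fits use as a live-imaging marker for these granules.
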