Addgene plasmid #164218: EF1a-mEmerald-CAPRIN1
Purpose: Expresses mEmerald tagged CAPRIN1 under EF-1a promoter
Depositing lab: Jennifer Lippincott-Schwartz. Depositing organization: HHMI, Janelia Research Campus. Publication: RNA Granules Hitchhike on Lysosomes for Long-Distance Transport, Using Annexin A11 as a Molecular Tether. Liao YC, Fernandopulle MS, Wang G, Choi H, Hao L, Drerup CM, Patel R, Qamar S, Nixon-Abell J, Shen Y, Meadows W, Vendruscolo M, Knowles TPJ, Nelson M, Czekalska MA, Musteikyte G, Gachechiladze MA, Stephens CA, Pasolli HA, Forrest LR, St George-Hyslop P, Lippincott-Schwartz J, Ward ME. Cell. 2019 Sep 19;179(1):147-164.e20. doi: 10.1016/j.cell.2019.08.050. PubMed 31539493.
Backbone
  Vector backbone: N/A
  Vector type: Lentiviral
Growth in bacteria
  Bacterial resistance: Ampicillin, 100 μg/mL
  Growth temperature: 37°C
  Growth strain: NEB Stable
  Copy number: Low Copy
Gene/Insert
  Gene/Insert name: CAPRIN1
  Species: H. sapiens (human)
  Insert size (bp): 2127
  Entrez Gene: CAPRIN1 (a.k.a. GPIAP1, GPIP137, GRIP137, M11S1, RNG105, p137GPI)
  Promoter: EF-1a
  Tag / fusion protein: mEmerald (N terminal on insert)
  Cloning method: Gibson Cloning
  Sequencing primers: 5′ NA; 3′ NA
Terms and licenses: Academic/Nonprofit Terms; Industry Terms: Not Available to Industry
How to cite: EF1a-mEmerald-CAPRIN1 was a gift from Jennifer Lippincott-Schwartz (Addgene plasmid # 164218 ; http://n2t.net/addgene:164218 ; RRID:Addgene_164218)
